Addgene plasmid #173470: pCMV-FLAG-PGRMC-Hybrid2
Purpose: N-terminal and transmembrane region of PGRMC2 fused to the C-terminal region of PGRMC1
Depositing lab: Bill Tsai. Depositing organization: University of Michigan. Publication: PGRMC1 acts as a size-selective cargo receptor to drive ER-phagic clearance of mutant prohormones. Chen YJ, Knupp J, Arunagiri A, Haataja L, Arvan P, Tsai B. Nat Commun. 2021 Oct 13;12(1):5991. doi: 10.1038/s41467-021-26225-8. PubMed 34645803.
Backbone
  Vector backbone: pCMV-FLAG
  Vector type: Mammalian Expression
Growth in bacteria
  Bacterial resistance: Ampicillin, 100 μg/mL
  Growth temperature: 37°C
  Growth strain: DH5alpha
  Copy number: Unknown
Gene/Insert
  Gene/Insert name: PGRMC1/PGRMC2 fusion
  Species: H. sapiens (human)
  Entrez Gene: PGRMC1 (a.k.a. Dap1, HPR6.6, IZA, MPR); PGRMC2 (a.k.a. DG6, PMBP)
  Tag / fusion protein: FLAG (N terminal on backbone)
Terms and licenses: Academic/Nonprofit Terms; Industry Terms: Not Available to Industry
How to cite: pCMV-FLAG-PGRMC-Hybrid2 was a gift from Bill Tsai (Addgene plasmid # 173470 ; http://n2t.net/addgene:173470 ; RRID:Addgene_173470)
