[The description below was written by a language model from this plasmid's Addgene catalogue record and pLannotate feature annotations shown in this document.]
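Description:
pCMV-FLAG-PGRMC-Hybrid2 is a mammalian expression plasmid of about 6 kb, built on the pCMV-FLAG backbone, that encodes a chimeric human membrane protein. According to the record, the N-terminal and transmembrane region of PGRMC2 is fused to the C-terminal region of PGRMC1. The chimera carries an N-terminal FLAG epitope supplied by the backbone, which allows detection or immunoprecipitation with anti-FLAG reagents. Transcription is driven by the human cytomegalovirus immediate-early enhancer and promoter and terminated by the bovine growth hormone polyadenylation signal. T7 and SP6 phage promoters flank the insert and can serve for in vitro transcription or as sequencing primer sites. The automated annotation labels the whole open reading frame after the tag as a PGRMC2 fragment and does not separately call the PGRMC1 portion. This probably reflects the similarity of the two paralogues, so the exact fusion junction cannot be read from the feature table.

In bacteria the plasmid replicates from a high-copy ColE1/pUC-type origin and is selected with ampicillin through the β-lactamase gene. An f1 origin is also present for single-stranded DNA production. A second mammalian cassette places a neomycin phosphotransferase gene between the SV40 early promoter and the SV40 polyadenylation signal, which would in principle permit G418 selection of stably transfected cells. Short fragments annotated as HIV-1 LTR, bom, ble, lacI and lac promoter/operator elements appear to be backbone remnants with no evident functional role.

The associated publication concerns PGRMC1 as a size-selective cargo receptor in ER-phagic clearance of mutant prohormones. This suggests the construct is a domain-swap tool for determining which regions of PGRMC1, as opposed to PGRMC2, are needed for that activity.
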