Features (pLannotate 1.2.2; 22 found; start..end, strand, type, name):
     28..80      -  misc_feature   bom (fragment): basis of mobility region from pBR322
    235..614     +  enhancer       CMV enhancer: human cytomegalovirus immediate early enhancer
    615..818     +  promoter       CMV promoter: human cytomegalovirus (CMV) immediate early promoter
    814..847     +  LTR            5' LTR (truncated) (fragment): truncated 5' long terminal repeat (LTR) from HIV-1
    863..881     +  promoter       T7 promoter: promoter for bacteriophage T7 RNA polymerase
    904..924     +  CDS            FLAG (fragment): FLAG® epitope tag, followed by an enterokinase cleavage site
    931..1563    +  CDS            PGRMC2 (fragment): PGRC2_HUMAN - Also known as DG6 From Homo sapiens (Human).
   1603..1621    -  promoter       SP6 promoter: promoter for bacteriophage SP6 RNA polymerase
   1647..1871    +  polyA_signal   bGH poly(A) signal: bovine growth hormone polyadenylation signal
   1875..1896    +  promoter       SV40 promoter (fragment): SV40 enhancer and early promoter
   1917..2345    +  rep_origin     f1 ori (sequence partly withheld): f1 bacteriophage origin of replication; arrow indicates direction of (+) strand synthesis
   2359..2688    +  promoter       SV40 promoter: SV40 enhancer and early promoter
   2755..3546    +  CDS            neo: KKA2_KLEPN - Also known as kan, nptII. Experimental evidence at protein level: Swiss-Prot protein existence level 1. Resistance to kanamycin, neomycin, paromomycin, ribostamycin, butirosin and gentamicin B. From Klebsiella pneumoniae.
   3570..3728    +  CDS            ble (fragment): BLE_KLEPN - Experimental evidence at protein level: Swiss-Prot protein existence level 1. Binding protein with a strong affinity to the bleomycin family of antibiotics. Binds to CL990; an antimitotic-antibiotic compound. From Klebsiella pneumoniae.
   3723..3844    +  polyA_signal   SV40 poly(A) signal: SV40 polyadenylation signal
   3917..3933    -  protein_bind   lac operator: The lac repressor binds to the lac operator to inhibit transcription in E. coli. This inhibition can be relieved by adding lactose or isopropyl-β-D-thiogalactopyranoside (IPTG). lac repressor encoded by lacI
   3941..3971    -  promoter       lac promoter: promoter for the E. coli lac operon
   3986..4007    -  protein_bind   CAP binding site: CAP binding activates transcription in the presence of cAMP. E. coli catabolite activator protein
   4020..4112    -  CDS            lacI (fragment): lac repressor; lacI; The lac repressor binds to the lac operator to inhibit transcription in E. coli. This inhibition can be relieved by adding lactose or isopropyl-β-D-thiogalactopyranoside (IPTG).
   4295..4883    -  rep_origin     ori: high-copy-number ColE1/pMB1/pBR322/pUC origin of replication
   5054..5914    -  CDS            AmpR: β-lactamase; bla; confers resistance to ampicillin, carbenicillin, and related antibiotics
   5915..6019    -  promoter       AmpR promoter: bla
>Addgene plasmid #173470 | pCMV-FLAG-PGRMC-Hybrid2 | addgene full sequence | sequence record 340512 | Addgene NGS Result
GACGGATCGGGAGATCTCCCGATCCCCTATGGTGCACTCTCAGTACAATCTGCTCTGATGCCGCATAGTT
AAGCCAGTATCTGCTCCCTGCTTGTGTGTTGGAGGTCGCTGAGTAGTGCGCGAGCAAAATTTAAGCTACA
ACAAGGCAAGGCTTGACCGACAATTGCATGAAGAATCTGCTTAGGGTTAGGCGTTTTGCGCTGCTTCGCG
ATGTACGGGCCAGATATACGCGTTGACATTGATTATTGACTAGTTATTAATAGTAATCAATTACGGGGTC
ATTAGTTCATAGCCCATATATGGAGTTCCGCGTTACATAACTTACGGTAAATGGCCCGCCTGGCTGACCG
CCCAACGACCCCCGCCCATTGACGTCAATAATGACGTATGTTCCCATAGTAACGCCAATAGGGACTTTCC
ATTGACGTCAATGGGTGGAGTATTTACGGTAAACTGCCCACTTGGCAGTACATCAAGTGTATCATATGCC
AAGTACGCCCCCTATTGACGTCAATGACGGTAAATGGCCCGCCTGGCATTATGCCCAGTACATGACCTTA
TGGGACTTTCCTACTTGGCAGTACATCTACGTATTAGTCATCGCTATTACCATGGTGATGCGGTTTTGGC
AGTACATCAATGGGCGTGGATAGCGGTTTGACTCACGGGGATTTCCAAGTCTCCACCCCATTGACGTCAA
TGGGAGTTTGTTTTGGCACCAAAATCAACGGGACTTTCCAAAATGTCGTAACAACTCCGCCCCATTGACG
CAAATGGGCGGTAGGCGTGTACGGTGGGAGGTCTATATAAGCAGAGCTCTCTGGCTAACTAGAGAACCCA
CTGCTTACTGGCTTATCGAAATTAATACGACTCACTATAGGGAGACCCAAGCTTACCATGGACTACAAGG
ACGACGATGACAAGGGATCCATGGCGGCTGGTGATGGGGACGTGAAGCTAGGCACCCTGGGGAGTGGCAG
CGAGAGCAGCAACGACGGCGGCAGCGAGAGTCCAGGCGACGCGGGAGCGGCAGCGGAAGGGGGAGGCTGG
GCGGCGGCGGCGTTGGCGCTTCTGACGGGGGGCGGGGAAATGCTGCTGAACGTGGCGCTGGTGGCTCTGG
TGCTGCTGGGGGCCTACCGGGGGGACCAGCCGGCGGCCAGCGGCGACAGCGACGACGACGAGCCGCCCCC
TCTGCCCCGCCTCAAGCGGCGCGACTTCACCCCCGCCGAGCTGCGGCGCTTCGACGGCGTCCAGGACCCG
CGCATACTCATGGCCATCAACGGCAAGGTGTTCGATGTGACCAAAGGCCGCAAATTCTACGGGCCCGAGG
GGCCGTATGGGGTCTTTGCTGGAAGAGATGCATCCAGGGGCCTTGCCACATTTTGCCTGGATAAGGAAGC
ACTGAAGGATGAGTACGATGACCTTTCTGACCTCACTGCTGCCCAGCAGGAGACTCTGAGTGACTGGGAG
TCTCAGTTCACTTTCAAGTATCATCACGTGGGCAAACTGCTGAAGGAGGGGGAGGAGCCCACTGTGTACT
CAGATGAGGAAGAACCAAAAGATGAGAGTGCCCGGAAAAATGATTAATCTAGAGGGCCCTATTCTATAGT
GTCACCTAAATGCTAGAGCTCGCTGATCAGCCTCGACTGTGCCTTCTAGTTGCCAGCCATCTGTTGTTTG
CCCCTCCCCCGTGCCTTCCTTGACCCTGGAAGGTGCCACTCCCACTGTCCTTTCCTAATAAAATGAGGAA
ATTGCATCGCATTGTCTGAGTAGGTGTCATTCTATTCTGGGGGGTGGGGTGGGGCAGGACAGCAAGGGGG
AGGATTGGGAAGACAATAGCAGGCATGCTGGGGATGCGGTGGGCTCTATGGCTTCTGAGGCGGAAAGAAC
CAGCTGGGGCTCTAGGGGGTATCCCC
[124 nt withheld, positions 1917-2040]
C
[91 nt withheld, positions 2042-2132]
A
[49 nt withheld, positions 2134-2182]
CCTTTGACGTTGGAGTCCACGTTCTTT
[37 nt withheld, positions 2210-2246]
ACCCTATCTCGGTCTATTCTTTTGATTTATAAGGGATTTTGCCGATTTCGGCCTATTGGTTAAAAAATGA
GCTGATTTAACAAAAATTTAACGCGAATTAATTCTGTGGAATGTGTGTCAGTTAGGGTGTGGAAAGTCCC
CAGGCTCCCCAGCAGGCAGAAGTATGCAAAGCATGCATCTCAATTAGTCAGCAACCAGGTGTGGAAAGTC
CCCAGGCTCCCCAGCAGGCAGAAGTATGCAAAGCATGCATCTCAATTAGTCAGCAACCATAGTCCCGCCC
CTAACTCCGCCCATCCCGCCCCTAACTCCGCCCAGTTCCGCCCATTCTCCGCCCCATGGCTGACTAATTT
TTTTTATTTATGCAGAGGCCGAGGCCGCCTCTGCCTCTGAGCTATTCCAGAAGTAGTGAGGAGGCTTTTT
TGGAGGCCTAGGCTTTTGCAAAAAGCTCCCGGGAGCTTGTATATCCATTTTCGGATCTGATCAAGAGACA
GGATGAGGATCGTTTCGCATGATTGAACAAGATGGATTGCACGCAGGTTCTCCGGCCGCTTGGGTGGAGA
GGCTATTCGGCTATGACTGGGCACAACAGACAATCGGCTGCTCTGATGCCGCCGTGTTCCGGCTGTCAGC
GCAGGGGCGCCCGGTTCTTTTTGTCAAGACCGACCTGTCCGGTGCCCTGAATGAACTGCAGGACGAGGCA
GCGCGGCTATCGTGGCTGGCCACGACGGGCGTTCCTTGCGCAGCTGTGCTCGACGTTGTCACTGAAGCGG
GAAGGGACTGGCTGCTATTGGGCGAAGTGCCGGGGCAGGATCTCCTGTCATCTCACCTTGCTCCTGCCGA
GAAAGTATCCATCATGGCTGATGCAATGCGGCGGCTGCATACGCTTGATCCGGCTACCTGCCCATTCGAC
CACCAAGCGAAACATCGCATCGAGCGAGCACGTACTCGGATGGAAGCCGGTCTTGTCGATCAGGATGATC
TGGACGAAGAGCATCAGGGGCTCGCGCCAGCCGAACTGTTCGCCAGGCTCAAGGCGCGCATGCCCGACGG
CGAGGATCTCGTCGTGACCCATGGCGATGCCTGCTTGCCGAATATCATGGTGGAAAATGGCCGCTTTTCT
GGATTCATCGACTGTGGCCGGCTGGGTGTGGCGGACCGCTATCAGGACATAGCGTTGGCTACCCGTGATA
TTGCTGAAGAGCTTGGCGGCGAATGGGCTGACCGCTTCCTCGTGCTTTACGGTATCGCCGCTCCCGATTC
GCAGCGCATCGCCTTCTATCGCCTTCTTGACGAGTTCTTCTGAGCGGGACTCTGGGGTTCGAAATGACCG
ACCAAGCGACGCCCAACCTGCCATCACGAGATTTCGATTCCACCGCCGCCTTCTATGAAAGGTTGGGCTT
CGGAATCGTTTTCCGGGACGCCGGCTGGATGATCCTCCAGCGCGGGGATCTCATGCTGGAGTTCTTCGCC
CACCCCAACTTGTTTATTGCAGCTTATAATGGTTACAAATAAAGCAATAGCATCACAAATTTCACAAATA
AAGCATTTTTTTCACTGCATTCTAGTTGTGGTTTGTCCAAACTCATCAATGTATCTTATCATGTCTGTAT
ACCGTCGACCTCTAGCTAGAGCTTGGCGTAATCATGGTCATAGCTGTTTCCTGTGTGAAATTGTTATCCG
CTCACAATTCCACACAACATACGAGCCGGAAGCATAAAGTGTAAAGCCTGGGGTGCCTAATGAGTGAGCT
AACTCACATTAATTGCGTTGCGCTCACTGCCCGCTTTCCAGTCGGGAAACCTGTCGTGCCAGCTGCATTA
ATGAATCGGCCAACGCGCGGGGAGAGGCGGTTTGCGTATTGGGCGCTCTTCCGCTTCCTCGCTCACTGAC
TCGCTGCGCTCGGTCGTTCGGCTGCGGCGAGCGGTATCAGCTCACTCAAAGGCGGTAATACGGTTATCCA
CAGAATCAGGGGATAACGCAGGAAAGAACATGTGAGCAAAAGGCCAGCAAAAGGCCAGGAACCGTAAAAA
GGCCGCGTTGCTGGCGTTTTTCCATAGGCTCCGCCCCCCTGACGAGCATCACAAAAATCGACGCTCAAGT
CAGAGGTGGCGAAACCCGACAGGACTATAAAGATACCAGGCGTTTCCCCCTGGAAGCTCCCTCGTGCGCT
CTCCTGTTCCGACCCTGCCGCTTACCGGATACCTGTCCGCCTTTCTCCCTTCGGGAAGCGTGGCGCTTTC
TCATAGCTCACGCTGTAGGTATCTCAGTTCGGTGTAGGTCGTTCGCTCCAAGCTGGGCTGTGTGCACGAA
CCCCCCGTTCAGCCCGACCGCTGCGCCTTATCCGGTAACTATCGTCTTGAGTCCAACCCGGTAAGACACG
ACTTATCGCCACTGGCAGCAGCCACTGGTAACAGGATTAGCAGAGCGAGGTATGTAGGCGGTGCTACAGA
GTTCTTGAAGTGGTGGCCTAACTACGGCTACACTAGAAGAACAGTATTTGGTATCTGCGCTCTGCTGAAG
CCAGTTACCTTCGGAAAAAGAGTTGGTAGCTCTTGATCCGGCAAACAAACCACCGCTGGTAGCGGTGGTT
TTTTTGTTTGCAAGCAGCAGATTACGCGCAGAAAAAAAGGATCTCAAGAAGATCCTTTGATCTTTTCTAC
GGGGTCTGACGCTCAGTGGAACGAAAACTCACGTTAAGGGATTTTGGTCATGAGATTATCAAAAAGGATC
TTCACCTAGATCCTTTTAAATTAAAAATGAAGTTTTAAATCAATCTAAAGTATATATGAGTAAACTTGGT
CTGACAGTTACCAATGCTTAATCAGTGAGGCACCTATCTCAGCGATCTGTCTATTTCGTTCATCCATAGT
TGCCTGACTCCCCGTCGTGTAGATAACTACGATACGGGAGGGCTTACCATCTGGCCCCAGTGCTGCAATG
ATACCGCGAGACCCACGCTCACCGGCTCCAGATTTATCAGCAATAAACCAGCCAGCCGGAAGGGCCGAGC
GCAGAAGTGGTCCTGCAACTTTATCCGCCTCCATCCAGTCTATTAATTGTTGCCGGGAAGCTAGAGTAAG
TAGTTCGCCAGTTAATAGTTTGCGCAACGTTGTTGCCATTGCTACAGGCATCGTGGTGTCACGCTCGTCG
TTTGGTATGGCTTCATTCAGCTCCGGTTCCCAACGATCAAGGCGAGTTACATGATCCCCCATGTTGTGCA
AAAAAGCGGTTAGCTCCTTCGGTCCTCCGATCGTTGTCAGAAGTAAGTTGGCCGCAGTGTTATCACTCAT
GGTTATGGCAGCACTGCATAATTCTCTTACTGTCATGCCATCCGTAAGATGCTTTTCTGTGACTGGTGAG
TACTCAACCAAGTCATTCTGAGAATAGTGTATGCGGCGACCGAGTTGCTCTTGCCCGGCGTCAATACGGG
ATAATACCGCGCCACATAGCAGAACTTTAAAAGTGCTCATCATTGGAAAACGTTCTTCGGGGCGAAAACT
CTCAAGGATCTTACCGCTGTTGAGATCCAGTTCGATGTAACCCACTCGTGCACCCAACTGATCTTCAGCA
TCTTTTACTTTCACCAGCGTTTCTGGGTGAGCAAAAACAGGAAGGCAAAATGCCGCAAAAAAGGGAATAA
GGGCGACACGGAAATGTTGAATACTCATACTCTTCCTTTTTCAATATTATTGAAGCATTTATCAGGGTTA
TTGTCTCATGAGCGGATACATATTTGAATGTATTTAGAAAAATAAACAAATAGGGGTTCCGCGCACATTT
CCCCGAAAAGTGCCACCTGACGTC
